>Addgene plasmid #11136 | PSuperPuroRetro-1660s(hPot1) | addgene partial sequence | sequence record 18157 | 11136 with pLXSN5'
CTACTCCTTATCAGCCCTCACTCCTTCTCTAGGCGCCGGAATTAGATCGATCTCTCGAGGTCGACGGTAT
CGATAGGCTTCTAGTACTTTTTGGAAAAGCTTTTCCAAAAAGTACTAGAGCCTATCTCATCCTTGAATGA
GATAGGCTTCTAGTACGGGGATCTGTGGTCTCATACAGAACTTATAAGATTCCCAAATCCAAAGACATTT
CACGTTTATGGTGATTTCCCAGAACACATAGCGACATGCAAATATTGCAGGGCGCCACTCCCCTGTCCCT
CACAGCCATCTTCCTGCCAGGGCGCACGCGCGCTGGGTGTTCCCGCCTAGTGACACTGGGCCCGCGATTC
CTTGGAGCGGGTTGATGACGTCAGCGTTCGAATTCTACCGGGTAGGGGAGGCGCTTTTCCCAAGGCAGTC
TGGAGCATGCGCTTTAGCAGCCCCGCTGGGCACTTGGCGCTACACAAGTGGCCTCTGGCCTCGCACACAT
TCCACATCCACCGGTAGGCGCCAACCGGCTCCGTTCTTTGGTGGCCCCTTCGCGCCACCTTCTACTCCTC
CCCTAGTCAGGAAGTTCCCCCCCGCCCCGCAGCTCGCGTCGTGCAGGACGTGACAAATGGAAGTAGCACG
TCTCACTAGTCTCGTGCAGATGGACAGCACCGCTGAGCAATGGAAGCGGGTAGGCCTTTGGGGCAGCGGC
CAATAGCAGCTTTGCTCCTTCGCTTTCTGGGCTCAGAGGCTGGGAAGGGGTGGGTCCGGGGGCGGGCTCA
GGGGCGGGCTCAGGGGCGGGGCGGGCGCCCGAAGGTCCTCCGGAGGCCCGGCATTCTGCACGCTTCAAAA
GCGCACGTCTGCCGCGCTGTTCTCCTCTTCCTCATCTCCGGGCCTTTCGACCTGCAGCCCAAGCTAGCTT
ACCATGACCGAGTACAAGCCCAACGG
