[The description below was written by a language model from this plasmid's Addgene catalogue record.]
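Description:
PSuperPuroRetro-1660s(hPot1) is a retroviral RNAi vector built on the PSuperPuroRetro backbone (about 5 kb without insert), intended for stable delivery of short RNA cassettes into mammalian cells. It is propagated in E. coli under ampicillin selection, and transduced or transfected mammalian cells are selected with puromycin. The record includes no feature table, so the promoter driving the insert, the viral LTRs and packaging signal, and the bacterial origin are not explicitly listed. Vectors of the pSUPER retro family generally use a Pol III promoter (H1) to transcribe the cloned oligonucleotide from within a retroviral genome, but this is not stated for this construct.

The insert is a roughly 65 bp oligonucleotide cassette directed at human POT1 (Protection of Telomeres 1), a telomere-associated protein. It was cloned by restriction digestion between HindIII, which is retained, and BglII, which was destroyed during cloning. The depositor notes that the plasmid carries the "1660" target sequence from hPOT1 but that the sequence is not arranged as a hairpin. The transcript therefore should not fold into the stem-loop needed for processing into a functional siRNA, and the catalogue entry labels the insert as a control.

The construct thus appears to serve as a matched negative control for a hairpin-forming hPOT1 knockdown vector, letting effects of retroviral infection, puromycin selection and the vector sequence be separated from those of true POT1 depletion. The associated study examined how loss of hPot1 function affects telomere stability and chromosome segregation in human cells.
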