Addgene plasmid #11136: PSuperPuroRetro-1660s(hPot1)
Depositing lab: Christopher Counter. Depositing organization: Duke University. Publication: Loss of hPot1 function leads to telomere instability and a cut-like phenotype. Veldman T, Etheridge KT, Counter CM. Curr Biol. 2004 Dec 29. 14(24):2264-70. 10.1016/j.cub.2004.12.031 PubMed 15620654.
Backbone
  Vector backbone: PSuperPuroRetro
  Backbone size w/o insert (bp): 5000
  Vector type: Mammalian Expression, Retroviral, RNAi
  Selectable markers: Puromycin
Growth in bacteria
  Bacterial resistance: Ampicillin, 100 μg/mL
  Growth temperature: 37°C
  Growth strain: DH5alpha
  Copy number: Unknown
Gene/Insert
  Gene/Insert name: RNAi against Human Protection of Telomeres 1 (control) (alt names: RNAi against hPOT1(control); hPOT1)
  Species: H. sapiens (human)
  Insert size (bp): 65
  Entrez Gene: POT1 (a.k.a. CMM10, CRMCC3, GLM9, HPOT1, PFBMFT8, TPDS3)
  Cloning method: Restriction Enzyme; 5′ cloning site Hind III (not destroyed); 3′ cloning site Bgl II (destroyed during cloning)
  Sequencing primers: 5′ pLXSN5'
Terms and licenses: Academic/Nonprofit Terms; Industry Terms: Not Available to Industry
Depositor comments: Plasmid contains the 1660 sequence (GTACT AGAAG CCTAT CTCA), but is not a hairpin.
How to cite: PSuperPuroRetro-1660s(hPot1) was a gift from Christopher Counter (Addgene plasmid # 11136 ; http://n2t.net/addgene:11136 ; RRID:Addgene_11136)
